>Addgene plasmid #217998 | pMBS-844 | addgene full sequence | sequence record 434408 | Addgene NGS Result
TTCGTGCACACAGCCCAGCTTGGAGCGAACGACCTACACCGAACTGAGATACCTACAGCGTGAGCTATGA
GAAAGCGCCACGCTTCCCGAAGGGAGAAAGGCGGACAGGTATCCGGTAAGCGGCAGGGTCGGAACAGGAG
AGCGCACGAGGGAGCTTCCAGGGGGAAACGCCTGGTATCTTTATAGTCCTGTCGGGTTTCGCCACCTCTG
ACTTGAGCGTCGATTTTTGTGATGCTCGTCAGGGGGGCGGAGCCTATGGAAAAACGCCAGCAACGCGGCC
TTTTTACGGTTCCTGGCCTTTTGCTGGCCTTTTGCTCACATGTTCTTTCCTGCGTTATCCCCTGATTCTG
TGGATAACCGTATTACCGCCTTTGAGTGAGCTGATACCGCTCGCCGCAGCCGAACGACCGAGCGCAGCGA
GTCAGTGAGCGAGGAAGCGGAAGAGCGCCCAATACGCAAACCGCCTCTCCCCGCGCGTTGGCCGATTCAT
TAATCACTCTGTGGTCTCACCATGAAAAGGCCGGCGGCCACGAAAAAGGCCGGCCAGGCAAAAAAGAAAA
AGGGAATGTGAGACCACGAAGTGGCTCTTCAGTGGACGAAAGGGCCTCGTGATACGCCTATTTTTATAGG
TTAATGTCATGATAATAATGGTTTCTTAGACGTCAGGTGGCACTTTTCGGGGAAATGTGCGCGGAACCCC
TATTTGTTTATTTTTCTAAATACATTCAAATATGTATCCGCTCATGAGACAATAACCCTGATAAATGCTT
CAATAATATTGAAAAAGGAAGAGTATGCGCTCACGCAACTGGTCCAGAACCTTGACCGAACGCAGCGGTG
GTAACGGCGCAGTGGCGGTTTTCATGGCTTGTTATGACTGTTTTTTTTTGGGGTACAGTCTATGCCTCGG
GCATCCAAGCAGCAAGCGCGTTACGCCGTGGGTCGATGTTTGATGTTATGGAGCAGCAACGATGTTACGC
AGCAGGGCAGTCGCCCTAAAACAAAGTTAAACATCATGAGGGAAGCGGTGATCGCCGAAGTATCGACTCA
ACTATCAGAGGTAGTTGGCGTCATCGAGCGCCATCTCGAACCGACGTTGCTGGCCGTACATTTGTACGGC
TCCGCAGTGGATGGCGGCCTGAAGCCACACAGCGATATTGATTTGCTGGTTACGGTGACCGTAAGGCTTG
ATGAAACAACGCGGCGAGCTTTGATCAACGACCTTTTGGAAACTTCGGCTTCCCCTGGAGAGAGCGAGAT
TCTCCGCGCTGTAGAAGTCACCATTGTTGTGCACGACGACATCATTCCGTGGCGTTATCCAGCTAAGCGC
GAACTGCAATTTGGAGAATGGCAGCGCAATGACATTCTTGCAGGTATCTTCGAGCCAGCCACGATCGACA
TTGATCTGGCTATCTTGCTGACAAAAGCAAGAGAACATAGCGTTGCCTTGGTAGGTCCAGCGGCGGAGGA
ACTCTTTGATCCGGTTCCTGAACAGGATCTATTTGAGGCGCTAAATGAAACCTTAACGCTATGGAACTCG
CCGCCCGACTGGGCTGGCGATGAGCGAAATGTAGTGCTTACGTTGTCCCGCATTTGGTACAGCGCAGTAA
CCGGCAAAATCGCGCCGAAGGATGTCGCTGCCGACTGGGCAATGGAGCGCCTGCCGGCCCAGTATCAGCC
CGTCATACTTGAAGCTAGACAGGCTTATCTTGGACAAGAAGAAGATCGCTTGGCCTCGCGCGCAGATCAG
TTGGAAGAATTTGTCCATTACGTAAAAGGCGAGATCACCAAGGTAGTCGGCAAATAACTGTCAGACCAAG
TTTACTCATATATACTTTAGATTGATTTAAAACTTCATTTTTAATTTAAAAGGATCTAGGTGAAGATCCT
TTTTGATAATCTCATGACCAAAATCCCTTAACGTGAGTTTTCGTTCCACTGAGCGTCAGACCCCGTAGAA
AAGATCAAAGGATCTTCTTGAGATCCTTTTTTTCTGCGCGTAATCTGCTGCTTGCAAACAAAAAAACCAC
CGCTACCAGCGGTGGTTTGTTTGCCGGATCAAGAGCTACCAACTCTTTTTCCGAAGGTAACTGGCTTCAG
CAGAGCGCAGATACCAAATACTGTTCTTCTAGTGTAGCCGTAGTTAGGCCACCACTTCAAGAACTCTGTA
GCACCGCCTACATACCTCGCTCTGCTAATCCTGTTACCAGTGGCTGCTGCCAGTGGCGATAAGTCGTGTC
TTACCGGGTTGGACTCAAGACGATAGTTACCGGATAAGGCGCAGCGGTCGGGCTGAACGGGGGG
Features (pLannotate 1.2.2; 7 found; start..end, strand, type, name):
    445..494     +  CDS            lacI (fragment): lac repressor; lacI; The lac repressor binds to the lac operator to inhibit transcription in E. coli. This inhibition can be relieved by adding lactose or isopropyl-β-D-thiogalactopyranoside (IPTG).
    515..562     +  CDS            nucleoplasmin NLS: bipartite nuclear localization signal from nucleoplasmin
    690..794     +  promoter       AmpR promoter: bla
    785..865     -  CDS            int (fragment): INT2_ECOLX - Protein inferred from homology: Swiss-Prot protein existence level 3. Putative integrase believed to be involved in the insertion of antibiotic resistance genes into plasmids and transposons. From Escherichia coli.
    953..1009    +  CDS            GmR (fragment): gentamycin acetyltransferase; aacC1; confers resistance to gentamycin
   1016..1804    +  CDS            aadA: S3AD_ECOLX - Experimental evidence at protein level: Swiss-Prot protein existence level 1. Mediates bacterial resistance to the antibiotics streptomycin and spectinomycin. From Escherichia coli.
   1978..262     +  rep_origin     ori (across the origin): high-copy-number ColE1/pMB1/pBR322/pUC origin of replication
