[The description below was written by a language model from this plasmid's Addgene catalogue record and pLannotate feature annotations shown in this document.]
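Description:
pMBS-844 is a Level 0 Modular Cloning (MoClo) part plasmid from a Golden Gate toolkit developed for recombinant protein production in the protozoan *Leishmania tarentolae*. It is built on the pAGM1276 Level 0 acceptor backbone and is a small synthetic-biology vector of about 2.3 kb, smaller than the empty backbone because the insert replaced the acceptor's original cloning cassette. The plasmid is propagated in *E. coli* from a high-copy ColE1/pUC-type origin and selected with spectinomycin through the aadA aminoglycoside adenylyltransferase gene. An AmpR (bla) promoter is annotated upstream of the marker. The short integrase, gentamicin acetyltransferase and lacI fragments in the annotation are non-functional remnants, most likely of the resistance cassette's origin and of the backbone, rather than working genes.

The payload is a 59 bp insert encoding the bipartite nuclear localization signal of nucleoplasmin, a classical basic motif recognised by the nuclear import machinery. The part occupies position B2 in the MoClo syntax, and the depositor notes that it can be released by BsaI digestion, which produces the position-specific overhangs needed for ordered one-pot assembly. The plasmid has no promoter or terminator driving the NLS, so it is not an expression construct in its own right. Instead it acts as a standardised building block, combined with other Level 0 parts such as regulatory elements, coding sequences and tags to make higher-level transcription units in which the fused protein of interest is directed to the nucleus.
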