Addgene plasmid #217998: pMBS-844
Purpose: Nucleoplasmin NLS for protein targeting to nucleus
Depositing lab: Michael Schroda. Depositing organization: Rheinland-Pfälzische Technische Universität Kaiserslautern. Publication: A Modular Cloning Toolkit for the production of recombinant proteins in Leishmania tarentolae. Hieronimus K, Donauer T, Klein J, Hinkel B, Spanle JV, Probst A, Niemeyer J, Kibrom S, Kiefer AM, Schneider L, Husemann B, Bischoff E, Mohring S, Bayer N, Klein D, Engels A, Ziehmer BG, Stiebeta J, Moroka P, Schroda M, Deponte M. Microb Cell. 2024 Apr 30;11:128-142. doi: 10.15698/mic2024.04.821. eCollection 2024. PubMed 38799406.
Backbone
  Vector backbone: pAGM1276
  Backbone manufacturer: Sylvestre Marillonnet (Addgene plasmid #47986)
  Backbone size w/o insert (bp): 2845
  Total vector size (bp): 2302
  Vector type: Synthetic Biology
Growth in bacteria
  Bacterial resistance: Spectinomycin, 50 μg/mL
  Growth temperature: 37°C
  Growth strain: DH5alpha
  Copy number: High Copy
Gene/Insert
  Gene/Insert name: Nucleoplasmin NLS
  Insert size (bp): 59
  Cloning method: Golden Gate
  Sequencing primers: 5′ CAATACGCAAACCGCCTCTCC; 3′ AATAGGCGTATCACGAGGC
Terms and licenses: Academic/Nonprofit Terms; Industry Terms: Not Available to Industry
Depositor comments: Level 0 MoClo Part Position B2, insert can be released via BsaI digest
How to cite: pMBS-844 was a gift from Michael Schroda (Addgene plasmid # 217998 ; http://n2t.net/addgene:217998 ; RRID:Addgene_217998)
